>Addgene plasmid #87673 | RV-Syn-Dio-GFP | addgene full sequence | sequence record 174271 | Addgene NGS Result
CAACTGATCTTCAGCATCTTTTACTTTCACCAGCGTTTCTGGGTGAGCAAAAACAGGAAGGCAAAATGCC
GCAAAAAAGGGAATAAGGGCGACACGGAAATGTTGAATACTCATACTCTTCCTTTTTCAATGATCCGGCC
ATTAGCCATATTATTCATTGGTTATATAGCATAAATCAATATTGGCTATTGGCCATTGCATACGTTGTAT
CCATATCATAATATGTACATTTATATTGGCTCATGTCCAACATTACCGCCATGTTGACATTGATTATTGA
CTAGTTATTAATAGTAATCAATTACGGGGTCATTAGTTCATAGCCCATATATGGAGTTCCGCGTTACATA
ACTTACGGTAAATGGCCCGCCTGGCTGACCGCCCAACGACCCCCGCCCATTGACGTCAATAATGACGTAT
GTTCCCATAGTAACGCCAATAGGGACTTTCCATTGACGTCAATGGGTGGAGTATTTACGGTAAACTGCCC
ACTTGGCAGTACATCAAGTGTATCATATGCCAAGTACGCCCCCTATTGACGTCAATGACGGTAAATGGCC
CGCCTGGCATTATGCCCAGTACATGACCTTATGGGACTTTCCTACTTGGCAGTACATCTACGTATTAGTC
ATCGCTATTACCATGGTGATGCGGTTTTGGCAGTACATCAATGGGCGTGGATAGCGGTTTGACTCACGGG
GATTTCCAAGTCTCCACCCCATTGACGTCAATGGGAGTTTGTTTTGGCACCAAAATCAACGGGACTTTCC
AAAATGTCGTAACAACTCCGCCCCATTGACGCAAATGGGCGGTAGGCGTGTACGGTGGGAGGTCTATATA
AGCAGAGCTCAATAAAAGAGCCCACAACCCCTCACTCGGGGCGCCAGTCCTCCGATTGACTGAGTCGCCC
GGGTACCCGTATTCCCAATAAAGCCTCTTGCTGTTTGCATCCGAATCGTGGTCTCGCTGTTCCTTGGGAG
GGTCTCCTCTGAGTGATTGACTACCCACGACGGGGGTCTTTCATTTGGGGGCTCGTCCGGGATTTGGAGA
CCCCTGCCCAGGGACCACCGACCCACCACCGGGAGGTAAGCTGGCCAGCAACTTATCTGTGTCTGTCCGA
TTGTCTAGTGTCTATGTTTGATGTTATGCGCCTGCGTCTGTACTAGTTAGCTAACTAGCTCTGTATCTGG
CGGACCCGTGGTGGAACTGACGAGTTCTGAACACCCGGCCGCAACCCTGGGAGACGTCCCAGGGACTTTG
GGGGCCGTTTTTGTGGCCCGACCTGAGGAAGGGAGTCGATGTGGAATCCGACCCCGTCAGGATATGTGGT
TCTGGTAGGAGACGAGAACCTAAAACAGTTCCCGCCTCCGTCTGAATTTTTGCTTTCGGTTTGGAACCGA
AGCCGCGCGTCTTGTCTGCTGCAGCGCTGCAGCATCGTTCTGTGTTGTCTCTGTCTGACTGTGTTTCTGT
ATTTGTCTGAAAATTAGGGCCAGACTGTTACCACTCCCTTAAGTTTGACCTTAGGTCACTGGAAAGATGT
CGAGCGGATCGCTCACAACCAGTCGGTAGATGTCAAGAAGAGACGTTGGGTTACCTTCTGCTCTGCAGAA
TGGCCAACCTTTAACGTCGGATGGCCGCGAGACGGCACCTTTAACCGAGACCTCATCACCCAGGTTAAGA
TCAAGGTCTTTTCACCTGGCCCGCATGGACACCCAGACCAGGTCCCCTACATCGTGACCTGGGAAGCCTT
GGCTTTTGACCCCCCTCCCTGGGTCAAGCCCTTTGTACACCCTAAGCCTCCGCCTCCTCTTCCTCCATCC
GCCCCGTCTCTCCCCCTTGAACCTCCTCGTTCGACCCCGCCTCGATCCTCCCTTTATCCAGCCCTCACTC
CTTCTCTAGGCGCCGGAATTCGATGTCGACTTTAGTACCGCGGACAGAGCCTTCGCCCCCGCTGCCGGCG
CGCGCCACCACCTCCCCAGCACCAAAGGCGGGCTGACGTCACTCTCCAGCCCTCCCCAAACTCCCCTACC
TCACCGCCTTGGTCGCGTCCGTGCAGCGGTGAGTCCAGTCGGGCCGCACCACAAGAGGTGCAAGATAGGG
GGGTGCAGGCGCGACCATACGCTCTGCGGCGGCAGAGCCTCAGCGCTGCCTCAGTCTGCAGCGGGCAGCA
GAGGAGTCGCGTCGTGCCAGAGAGCGCCGCCGTGCTCCTGAGCCCCTTGCGCTCCGCCCCCGCGGCCCAC
CGACCCACTGCCCCTTGGATCCGGAATAACTTCGTATAGGATACTTTATACGAAGTTATGCAGAATGGTA
GCTGGATTGTAGCTGCTATTAGCAATATGAAACCTCTTAATAACTTCGTATAGCATACATTATACGAAGT
TATTTAATTAAGCGGCCGCTTACTTGTACAGCTCGTCCATGCCGAGAGTGATCCCGGCGGCGGTCACGAA
CTCCAGCAGGACCATGTGATCGCGCTTCTCGTTGGGGTCTTTGCTCAGGGCGGACTGGGTGCTCAGGTAG
TGGTTGTCGGGCAGCAGCACGGGGCCGTCGCCGATGGGGGTGTTCTGCTGGTAGTGGTCGGCGAGCTGCA
CGCTGCCGTCCTCGATGTTGTGGCGGATCTTGAAGTTCACCTTGATGCCGTTCTTCTGCTTGTCGGCCAT
GATATAGACGTTGTGGCTGTTGTAGTTGTACTCCAGCTTGTGCCCCAGGATGTTGCCGTCCTCCTTGAAG
TCGATGCCCTTCAGCTCGATGCGGTTCACCAGGGTGTCGCCCTCGAACTTCACCTCGGCGCGGGTCTTGT
AGTTGCCGTCGTCCTTGAAGAAGATGGTGCGCTCCTGGACGTAGCCTTCGGGCATGGCGGACTTGAAGAA
GTCGTGCTGCTTCATGTGGTCGGGGTAGCGGCTGAAGCACTGCACGCCGTAGGTCAGGGTGGTCACGAGG
GTGGGCCAGGGCACGGGCAGCTTGCCGGTGGTGCAGATGAACTTCAGGGTCAGCTTGCCGTAGGTGGCAT
CGCCCTCGCCCTCGCCGGACACGCTGAACTTGTGGCCGTTTACGTCGCCGTCCAGCTCGACCAGGATGGG
CACCACCCCGGTGAACAGCTCCTCGCCCTTGCTCACCATGGGGCGGCGCGCCGCGATAACTTCGTATAAA
GTATCCTATACGAAGTTATTTGCCTTAACCCAGAAATTATCACTGTTATTCTTTAGAATGGTGCAAAGAA
TAACTTCGTATAATGTATGCTATACGAAGTTATGTTTAAACCAATCAACCTCTGGATTACAAAATTTGTG
AAAGATTGACTGGTATTCTTAACTATGTTGCTCCTTTTACGCTATGTGGATACGCTGCTTTAATGCCTTT
GTATCATGCTATTGCTTCCCGTATGGCTTTCATTTTCTCCTCCTTGTATAAATCCTGGTTGCTGTCTCTT
TATGAGGAGTTGTGGCCCGTTGTCAGGCAACGTGGCGTGGTGTGCACTGTGTTTGCTGACGCAACCCCCA
CTGGTTGGGGCATTGCCACCACCTGTCAGCTCCTTTCCGGGACTTTCGCTTTCCCCCTCCCTATTGCCAC
GGCGGAACTCATCGCCGCCTGCCTTGCCCGCTGCTGGACAGGGGCTCGGCTGTTGGGCACTGACAATTCC
GTGGTGTTGTCGGGGAAGCTGACGTCCTTTCCATGGCTGCTCGCCTGTGTTGCCACCTGGATTCTGCGCG
GGACGTCCTTCTGCTACGTCCCTTCGGCCCTCAATCCAGCGGACCTTCCTTCCCGCGGCCTGCTGCCGGC
TCTGCGGCCTCTTCCGCGTCTTCGCCTTCGCCCTCAGACGAGTCGGATCTCCCTTTGGGCCGCCTCCCCG
CCTGGAATTCGAGCTCGAGCTTGTTAACATCGATAAAATAAAAGATTTTATTTAGTCTCCAGAAAAAGGG
GGGAATGAAAGACCCCACCTGTAGGTTTGGCAAGCTAGCTTAAGTAACGCCATTTTGCAAGGCATGGAAA
AATACATAACTGAGAATAGAGAAGTTCAGATCAAGGTCAGGAACAGATGGAACAGCTGAATATGGGCCAA
ACAGGATATCTGTGGTAAGCAGTTCCTGCCCCGGCTCAGGGCCAAGAACAGATGGAACAGCTGAATATGG
GCCAAACAGGATATCTGTGGTAAGCAGTTCCTGCCCCGGCTCAGGGCCAAGAACAGATGGTCCCCAGATG
CGGTCCAGCCCTCAGCAGTTTCTAGAGAACCATCAGATGTTTCCAGGGTGCCCCAAGGACCTGAAATGAC
CCTGTGCCTTATTTGAACTAACCAATCAGTTCGCTTCTCGCTTCTGTTCGCGCGCTTCTGCTCCCCGAGC
TCAATAAAAGAGCCCACAACCCCTCACTCGGGGCGCCAGTCCTCCGATTGACTGAGTCGCCCGGGTACCC
GTGTATCCAATAAACCCTCTTGCAGTTGCATCCGACTTGTGGTCTCGCTGTTCCTTGGGAGGGTCTCCTC
TGAGTGATTGACTACCCGTCAGCGGGGGKCTTTTGCATCCGACTTGTGGTCTCGCTGTTCCTTGGGAGGG
TCTCCTCTGAGTGATTGACTACCCGTCAGCGGGGGTCTTTCACATGCAGCATGTATCAAAATTAATTTGG
TTTTTTTTCTTAAGTATTTACATTAAATGGCCATAGTTGCATTAATGAATCGGCCAACGCGCGGGGAGAG
GCGGTTTGCGTATTGGGCGCTCTTCCGCTTCCTCGCTCACTGACTCGCTGCGCTCGGTCGTTCGGCTGCG
GCGAGCGGTATCAGCTCACTCAAAGGCGGTAATACGGTTATCCACAGAATCAGGGGATAACGCAGGAAAG
AACATGTGAGCAAAAGGCCAGCAAAAGGCCAGGAACCGTAAAAAGGCCGCGTTGCTGGCGTTTTTCCATA
GGCTCCGCCCCCCTGACGAGCATCACAAAAATCGACGCTCAAGTCAGAGGTGGCGAAACCCGACAGGACT
ATAAAGATACCAGGCGTTTCCCCCTGGAAGCTCCCTCGTGCGCTCTCCTGTTCCGACCCTGCCGCTTACC
GGATACCTGTCCGCCTTTCTCCCTTCGGGAAGCGTGGCGCTTTCTCATAGCTCACGCTGTAGGTATCTCA
GTTCGGTGTAGGTCGTTCGCTCCAAGCTGGGCTGTGTGCACGAACCCCCCGTTCAGCCCGACCGCTGCGC
CTTATCCGGTAACTATCGTCTTGAGTCCAACCCGGTAAGACACGACTTATCGCCACTGGCAGCAGCCACT
GGTAACAGGATTAGCAGAGCGAGGTATGTAGGCGGTGCTACAGAGTTCTTGAAGTGGTGGCCTAACTACG
GCTACACTAGAAGAACAGTATTTGGTATCTGCGCTCTGCTGAAGCCAGTTACCTTCGGAAAAAGAGTTGG
TAGCTCTTGATCCGGCAAACAAACCACCGCTGGTAGCGGTGGTTTTTTTGTTTGCAAGCAGCAGATTACG
CGCAGAAAAAAAGGATCTCAAGAAGATCCTTTGATCTTTTCTACGGGGTCTGACGCTCAGTGGAACGAAA
ACTCACGTTAAGGGATTTTGGTCATGAGATTATCAAAAAGGATCTTCACCTAGATCCTTTTGCGGCCGCA
AATCAATCTAAAGTATATATGAGTAAACTTGGTCTGACAGTTACCAATGCTTAATCAGTGAGGCACCTAT
CTCAGCGATCTGTCTATTTCGTTCATCCATAGTTGCCTGACTCCCCGTCGTGTAGATAACTACGATACGG
GAGGGCTTACCATCTGGCCCCAGTGCTGCAATGATACCGCGAGACCCACGCTCACCGGCTCCAGATTTAT
CAGCAATAAACCAGCCAGCCGGAAGGGCCGAGCGCAGAAGTGGTCCTGCAACTTTATCCGCCTCCATCCA
GTCTATTAATTGTTGCCGGGAAGCTAGAGTAAGTAGTTCGCCAGTTAATAGTTTGCGCAACGTTGTTGCC
ATTGCTACAGGCATCGTGGTGTCACGCTCGTCGTTTGGTATGGCTTCATTCAGCTCCGGTTCCCAACGAT
CAAGGCGAGTTACATGATCCCCCATGTTGTGCAAAAAAGCGGTTAGCTCCTTCGGTCCTCCGATCGTTGT
CAGAAGTAAGTTGGCCGCAGTGTTATCACTCATGGTTATGGCAGCACTGCATAATTCTCTTACTGTCATG
CCATCCGTAAGATGCTTTTCTGTGACTGGTGAGTACTCAACCAAGTCATTCTGAGAATAGTGTATGCGGC
GACCGAGTTGCTCTTGCCCGGCGTCAATACGGGATAATACCGCGCCACATAGCAGAACTTTAAAAGTGCT
CATCATTGGAAAACGTTCTTCGGGGCGAAAACTCTCAAGGATCTTACCGCTGTTGAGATCCAGTTCGATG
TAACCCACTCGTGCACCCAACTGATCTTCAGCATCTTTTACTTTCACCAGCGTTTCTGGGTGAGCAAAAA
CAGGAAGGCAAAATGCCGCAAAAAAGGGAATAAGGGCGACACGGAAATGTTGAATACTCATACTCTTCCT
TTTTCAAT
Features (pLannotate 1.2.2; 21 found; start..end, strand, type, name):
      1..114     -  CDS            AmpR (fragment): β-lactamase; bla; confers resistance to ampicillin, carbenicillin, and related antibiotics
    115..131     -  promoter       AmpR promoter (fragment): bla
    266..645     +  enhancer       CMV enhancer: human cytomegalovirus immediate early enhancer
    646..849     +  promoter       CMV promoter: human cytomegalovirus (CMV) immediate early promoter
    850..1025    +  LTR            5' LTR (truncated): truncated long terminal repeat from Moloney murine sarcoma virus
   1147..1421    +  misc_feature   MESV Ψ (fragment): packaging signal of murine embryonic stem cell virus
   1488..1904    +  CDS            gag (truncated): truncated Moloney murine leukemia virus (MMLV) gag gene lacking the start codon
   2266..2299    +  protein_bind   lox2272: Cre-mediated recombination occurs in the 8-bp core sequence (GGATACTT). lox2272 sites are compatible with each other, but incompatible with loxP or loxN sites (Lee and Saito, 1988). Cre recombinase
   2300..2349    -  intron         β-globin intron (fragment): internally truncated intron from human β-globin
   2350..2383    +  protein_bind   loxP: Cre-mediated recombination occurs in the 8-bp core sequence (GCATACAT). Cre recombinase
   2400..3119    -  CDS            EGFP: the original enhanced GFP (Yang et al., 1996) mammalian codon-optimized
   3136..3169    -  protein_bind   lox2272: Cre-mediated recombination occurs in the 8-bp core sequence (GGATACTT). lox2272 sites are compatible with each other, but incompatible with loxP or loxN sites (Lee and Saito, 1988). Cre recombinase
   3170..3219    -  intron         β-globin intron (fragment): internally truncated intron from human β-globin
   3220..3253    -  protein_bind   loxP: Cre-mediated recombination occurs in the 8-bp core sequence (GCATACAT). Cre recombinase
   3263..3851    +  misc_feature   WPRE: woodchuck hepatitis virus posttranscriptional regulatory element
   3924..4513    +  LTR            LTR: long terminal repeat from Moloney murine leukemia virus
   4512..4574    +  LTR            5' LTR (truncated) (fragment): truncated long terminal repeat from Moloney murine sarcoma virus
   4658..4710    -  CDS            lacI (fragment): lac repressor; lacI; The lac repressor binds to the lac operator to inhibit transcription in E. coli. This inhibition can be relieved by adding lactose or isopropyl-β-D-thiogalactopyranoside (IPTG).
   4893..5481    -  rep_origin     ori: high-copy-number ColE1/pMB1/pBR322/pUC origin of replication
   5641..6501    -  CDS            AmpR: β-lactamase; bla; confers resistance to ampicillin, carbenicillin, and related antibiotics
   6502..6518    -  promoter       AmpR promoter (fragment): bla
