[The description below was written by a language model from this plasmid's Addgene catalogue record and pLannotate feature annotations shown in this document.]
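Description:
RV-Syn-Dio-GFP is a gammaretroviral (Moloney murine leukemia virus-type) transfer vector for Cre-dependent expression of EGFP under a Synapsin promoter. It is maintained in E. coli as a high-copy plasmid through a ColE1/pUC-type origin and selected with ampicillin via the β-lactamase gene. The viral genome is driven by a hybrid 5′ end in which the CMV immediate-early enhancer and promoter are fused to a truncated 5′ LTR, an arrangement that gives strong genomic RNA transcription in transfected packaging cells. This is followed by an MESV-type Ψ packaging signal and a truncated gag segment lacking its start codon, which extends the packaging region without producing Gag protein. A Moloney LTR closes the provirus at the 3′ end. Structural and envelope proteins are absent and must be supplied in trans.

The payload sits between gag and the 3′ LTR. The automated feature table does not annotate the Synapsin promoter, but an unannotated gap lies upstream of the first lox site, where the catalogue entry would place it. According to the depositor, the plasmid was derived from RV-cag-dio-GFP by replacing the CAG promoter with Synapsin. The EGFP coding sequence is in reverse orientation and flanked by pairs of lox2272 and loxP sites arranged in opposing orientation on either side, the classic DIO/FLEx configuration. Without Cre, only antisense EGFP is transcribed. Cre inverts the cassette through one lox pair and then excises a site of the other pair, locking EGFP in the sense orientation. A downstream WPRE enhances transcript stability and expression. The vector is suited to labelling dividing progenitors and their neuronal progeny in Cre-expressing populations, with the associated publication concerning interneuron development.
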