Addgene plasmid #87673: RV-Syn-Dio-GFP
Purpose: retroviral vector encoding cre dependent expression of GFP
Depositing lab: Oscar Marin. Depositing organization: King's College London. Publication: Optimization of interneuron function by direct coupling of cell migration and axonal targeting. Lim L, Pakan JMP, Selten MM, Marques-Smith A, Llorca A, Bae SE, Rochefort NL, Marin O. Nat Neurosci. 2018 Jun 18. pii: 10.1038/s41593-018-0162-9. doi: 10.1038/s41593-018-0162-9. PubMed 29915195.
Backbone
  Vector backbone: RV-Syn
  Vector type: Retroviral
Growth in bacteria
  Bacterial resistance: Ampicillin, 100 μg/mL
  Growth temperature: 37°C
  Growth strain: NEB Stable
  Copy number: High Copy
Gene/Insert
  Gene/Insert name: eGFP
  Insert size (bp): 733
  Promoter: Synapsin
  Cloning method: Restriction Enzyme; 5′ cloning site PacI (not destroyed); 3′ cloning site AscI (not destroyed)
  Sequencing primers: 5′ EGFP-C; 3′ WPRE-R
Terms and licenses: Academic/Nonprofit Terms; Industry Terms: Not Available to Industry
Depositor comments: subclone from RV-cag-dio-GFP, removal of CAG promoter and replace with Synapsin
How to cite: RV-Syn-Dio-GFP was a gift from Oscar Marin (Addgene plasmid # 87673 ; http://n2t.net/addgene:87673 ; RRID:Addgene_87673)
